Addgene plasmid #173423: RVD-TT8
Purpose: One-step assembly of custom RVD arrays to construct DdCBE, TALE, etc.
Depositing lab: Bin Shen. Depositing organization: Nanjing Medical University. Publication: Precision modeling of mitochondrial diseases in zebrafish via DdCBE-mediated mtDNA base editing. Guo J, Zhang X, Chen X, Sun H, Dai Y, Wang J, Qian X, Tan L, Lou X, Shen B. Cell Discov. 2021 Sep 3;7(1):78. doi: 10.1038/s41421-021-00307-9. PubMed 34480028.
Backbone
  Vector backbone: TetR T vector
  Vector type: Unspecified
Growth in bacteria
  Bacterial resistance: Tetracycline, 10 μg/mL
  Growth temperature: 37°C
  Growth strain: DH5alpha
  Copy number: High Copy
Gene/Insert
  Gene/Insert name: NG-NG dimer RVD at Position8
  Species: Synthetic
  Mutation: no
  Cloning method: Restriction Enzyme; 5′ cloning site Unknown (unknown if destroyed)
Terms and licenses: Academic/Nonprofit Terms; Industry Terms: Not Available to Industry
Depositor comments: RVD is inserted into TA site of TetR T vector
How to cite: RVD-TT8 was a gift from Bin Shen (Addgene plasmid # 173423 ; http://n2t.net/addgene:173423 ; RRID:Addgene_173423)
