[The description below was written by a language model from this plasmid's Addgene catalogue record and pLannotate feature annotations shown in this document.]
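Description:
RVD-TT8 is a small (2,600 nt) bacterial module plasmid from a library of building blocks used for one-step assembly of custom repeat-variable diresidue (RVD) arrays. Such arrays form the DNA-binding domains of TALE proteins and of TALE-based tools such as DdCBE mitochondrial cytosine base editors. Its synthetic insert is a dimer of two TALE repeats, both carrying the NG RVD, which in the standard TALE code recognises thymine. This is consistent with the "TT" in the name. The insert is designated for position 8 of the assembly scheme, so the module is meant to occupy a fixed slot when several dimer units are joined in order into a full-length array. According to the depositor, the dimer was inserted at the TA cloning site of a "TetR T vector" backbone. The record does not give the flanking restriction sites or overhangs used for assembly.

The annotated features are almost entirely backbone. A high-copy ColE1/pUC-type origin spans the sequence numbering origin and supports propagation in E. coli. A tetracycline efflux gene (TcR) driven by its native tet promoter provides the tetracycline selection listed in the catalogue. A T7 promoter lies nearby. There are also a short kanamycin-resistance fragment and a short RSF origin fragment, which appear to be non-functional remnants of vector construction. The RVD dimer itself was not annotated by the automated feature caller and presumably sits in the unannotated region of the sequence. No eukaryotic promoter or expression elements are recorded, so the plasmid serves as a donor of the repeat module rather than as an expression construct. Finished arrays would be assembled into a separate destination vector.
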