Features (pLannotate 1.2.2; 6 found; start..end, strand, type, name):
    442..460     +  promoter       T7 promoter: promoter for bacteriophage T7 RNA polymerase
    463..537     -  CDS            KanR (fragment): aminoglycoside phosphotransferase; aphA-3; confers resistance to kanamycin
    635..1825    -  CDS            TcR: tetracycline efflux protein; tet; confers resistance to tetracycline
   1873..1901    -  promoter       tet promoter: E. coli promoter for tetracycline efflux protein gene
   1917..1956    +  rep_origin     RSF ori (fragment): Plasmids containing the RSF 1030 origin of replication can be propagated in E. coli cells that contain additional plasmids with compatible origins.
   2028..16      -  rep_origin     ori (across the origin): high-copy-number ColE1/pMB1/pBR322/pUC origin of replication
>Addgene plasmid #173423 | RVD-TT8 | addgene full sequence | sequence record 367139 | Addgene NGS Result
AAAAAAAGGATCTCAAGAAGATCCTTTGATCTTTTCTACGGGGTCTGACGCTCAGTGGAACGACGCGTAA
CTCACGTTAAGGGATTTTGGTCATGGGTGGCTCGACCAGATATGGTCTCGAAGTAATGGGGGTGGCAAAC
AGGCTCTTGAGACTGTTCAGCGCCTTCTACCAGTTCTCTGTCAAGCCCACGGCCTGACGCCCGAGCAAGT
TGTAGCGATTGCTAGTAATGGGGGTGGCAAACAGGCTCTTGAGACTGTTCAGCGCCTTCTACCAGTTCTC
TGTCAAGCCCACGGCCTGACGCCCGAGCAAGTTGTAGCGATTGCTTCCTGAGACCAGCTTTGGTCTAGAG
GAGGCATGATGATATATTTTTATCTTGTGCAATGTAACATCAGAGATTTTGAGACACGGGCCAGAGCTGC
CAGGAAACAGCTATGACCATGTAATACGACTCACTATAGGGGATATTTTATTTTCTCCCAATCAGGCTTG
ATCCCCAGTAAGTCAAAAAATAGCTCGACATACTGTTCTTCCCCGATCAAGGGTTGGTTTGCGCATTCAC
AGTTCTCCGCAAGAATTGATTGGCTCCAATTCTTGGAGTGGTGAATCCGTTAGCGAGGTGCCGCCGGCTT
CCATTCAGGTCGAGGTGGCCCGGCTCCATGCACCGCGACGCAACGCGGGGAGGCAGACAAGGTATAGGGC
GGCGCCTACAATCCATGCCAACCCGTTCCATGTGCTCGCCGAGGCGGCATAAATCGCCGTGACGATCAGC
GGTCCAATGATCGAAGTTAGGCTGGTAAGAGCCGCGAGCGATCCTTGAAGCTGTCCCTGATGGTCGTCAT
CTACCTGCCTGGACAGCATGGCCTGCAACGCGGGCATCCCGATGCCGCCGGAAGCGAGAAGAATCATAAT
GGGGAAGGCCATCCAGCCTCGCGTCGCGAACGCCAGCAAGACGTAGCCCAGCGCGTCGGCCGCCATGCCG
GCGATAATGGCCTGCTTCTCGCCGAAACGTTTGGTGGCGGGACCAGTGACGAAGGCTTGAGCGAGGGCGT
GCAAGATTCCGAATACCGCAAGCGACAGGCCGATCATCGTCGCGCTCCAGCGAAAGCGGTCCTCGCCGAA
AATGACCCAGAGCGCTGCCGGCACCTGTCCTACGAGTTGCATGATAAAGAAGACAGTCATAAGTGCGGCG
ACGATAGTCATGCCCCGCGCCCACCGGAAGGAGCTGACTGGGTTGAAGGCTCTCAAGGGCATGGGTCGGC
GCTCTCCCTTATGCGACTCCTGCATTAGGAAGCAGCCCAGTAGTAGGTTGAGGCCGTTGAGCACCGCCGC
CGCAAGGAATGGTGCATGTAAGGAGATGGCGCCCAACAGTCCCCCGGCCACGGGGCCTGCCACCATACCC
ACGCCGAAACAAGCGCTCATGAGCCCGAAGTGGCGAGCCCGATCTTCCCCATCGGTGATGTCGGCGATAT
AGGCGCCAGCAACCGCACCTGTGGCGCCGGTGATGCCGGCCACGATGCGTCCGGCGTAGAGAATCCACAG
GACGGGTGTGGTCGCCATGATCGCGTAGTCGATAGTGGCTCCAAGTAGCGAAGCGAGCAGGACTGGGCGG
CGGCCAAAGCGGTCGGACAGTGCTCCGAGAACGGGTGCGCATAGAAATTGCATCAACGCATATAGCGCTA
GCAGCACGCCATAGTGACTGGCGATGCTGTCGGAATGGACGATATCCCGCAAGAGGCCCGGCAGTACCGG
CATAACCAAGCCTATGCCTACAGCATCCAGGGTGACGGTGCCGAGGATGACGATGAGCGCATTGTTAGAT
TTCATACACGGTGCCTGACTGCGTTAGCAATTTAACTGTGATAAACTACCGCATTAAAGCTAATCGATGA
TAAGCTGTCAAACATGAGAATTAATTCATGTTCTTTCCTGCGTTATCCCCTGATTCTGTGGATAACGCAG
GAAAGAACATGTGAGCAAAAGGCCAGCAAAAGGCCAGGAACCGTAAAAAGGCCGCGTTGCTGGCGTTTTT
CCATAGGCTCCGCCCCCCTGACGAGCATCACAAAAATCGACGCTCAAGTCAGAGGTGGCGAAACCCGACA
GGACTATAAAGATACCAGGCGTTTCCCCCTGGAAGCTCCCTCGTGCGCTCTCCTGTTCCGACCCTGCCGC
TTACCGGATACCTGTCCGCCTTTCTCCCTTCGGGAAGCGTGGCGCTTTCTCATAGCTCACGCTGTAGGTA
TCTCAGTTCGGTGTAGGTCGTTCGCTCCAAGCTGGGCTGTGTGCACGAACCCCCCGTTCAGCCCGACCGC
TGCGCCTTATCCGGTAACTATCGTCTTGAGTCCAACCCGGTAAGACACGACTTATCGCCACTGGCAGCAG
CCACTGGTAACAGGATTAGCAGAGCGAGGTATGTAGGCGGTGCTACAGAGTTCTTGAAGTGGTGGCCTAA
CTACGGCTACACTAGAAGAACAGTATTTGGTATCTGCGCTCTGCTGAAGCCAGTTACCTTCGGAAAAAGA
GTTGGTAGCTCTTGATCCGGCAAACAAACCACCGCTGGTAGCGGTGGTTTTTTTGTTTGCAAGCAGCAGA
TTACGCGCAG
