>Addgene plasmid #173423 | RVD-TT8 | depositor partial sequence | sequence record 336378 | RVD flanked by two Bsa I sites
GGTCTCGAAGTAATGGGGGTGGCAAACAGGCTCTTGAGACTGTTCAGCGCCTTCTACCAGTTCTCTGTCA
AGCCCACGGCCTGACGCCCGAGCAAGTTGTAGCGATTGCTAGTAATGGGGGTGGCAAACAGGCTCTTGAG
ACTGTTCAGCGCCTTCTACCAGTTCTCTGTCAAGCCCACGGCCTGACGCCCGAGCAAGTTGTAGCGATTG
CTTCCTGAGACC
